>Addgene plasmid #36417 | EGFP-Abr R683A N795A | addgene partial sequence | sequence record 49819 | EGFP-C 5'-CATGGTCCTGCTGGAGTTCGTG-3'
CAGTCCGGACTCAGATCTCGAGCTCAAGCTTCGAATTCGGAGCCGCTCAGCCACCGGGGCCTGCCGCGCC
TGTCCTGGATCGACACCCTCTACAGCAACTTCAGCTACGGGACGGACGAGTACGACGGAGAGGGGAATGA
GGAGCAGAAGGGGCCCCCGGAGGGCTCAGAGACCATGCCGTACATCGATGAGTCGCCCACCATGTCCCCG
CAGCTCAGCGCCCGCAGCCAGGGCGGGGGGGATGGCGTCTCCCCGACTCCACCTGAGGGACTGGCTCCTG
GGGTGGAAGCAGGGAAAGGCCTGGAGATGAGGAAGCTGGTTCTCTCGGGGTTCTTGGCCAGCGAAGAGAT
CTACATTAACCAGCTGGAAGCCCTGTTGCTGCCCATGAAACCCCTGAAGGCCACCGCCACCACCTCCCAG
CCCGTGCTCACCATCCAGCAGATCGAGACCATCTTCTACAAGATCCAGGACATCTATGAGATCCACAAGG
AGTTCTATGACAACCTGTGCCCCAAGGTGCAACAGTGGGACAGCCAGGTCACCATGGGCCACCTCTTCCA
GAAGCTGGCCAGCCAGCTCGGTGTGTACAAAGCGTTTGTCGATAACTATAAAGTCGCTCTGGAGACAGCT
GAGAAGTGCAGCCAGTCCAACAACCAGTTCCAGAAGATCTCAGAGGAACTCAAAGTGAAAGGTCCCAAGG
ACTCCAAGGACAGCCACACGTCTGTCACCATGGAAGCTCTGCTCTACAAGCCCATTGACCGGGTCACTCG
GAGCACCCTAGTCCTACACGACCTGCTGAAGCACACACCT
