>Addgene plasmid #36417 | EGFP-Abr R683A N795A | addgene partial sequence | sequence record 50717 | SV40pA-R 5'-GAAATTTGTGATGCTATTGC-3'
CAACAACAATTGCATTCATTTTATGTTTCAGGTTCAGGGGGAGGTGTGGGAGGTTTTTTAAAGCAAGTAA
AACCTCTACAAATGTGGTATGGCTGATTATGATCAGTTATCTAGATCCGGTGGATCCCGGGCCCGCGGTA
CCGTCGACTGCAGAATTCGGAGCCGCTCAGCCACCCTGCCTCGGGCTACACGTCGGTGGAGAAGTACAGT
GTGTTCCGCTTGAGTTCTGCGAAGGAAATGGGGGGGTGCTGCAGGTAGTAGAGGAGGACCTGGACCTGCG
CCATGACGTCATGGGACCAGATGTCCGCAGCCGAGGTGAGGTGTGCTTTGCTCTCCACTTCTGAGGGTCT
CAGTAACGTGGGTCCAAACACGGTAGCTAGCGCGTGAAGTGACATTTTGTTGATGGGCTCCTTCTCGGCA
ACCCTTTTCAAGTGTTCCAGCAGGAAGAGGAAGGTGATGAGGTTGGGGTCGGGCAGGGAGCGGAGCAGGT
GCATCATGCAGTTTTCCTTGGCAGCAGGGTCTGACAGGGCGATGCCCTCCATGAAGGCTGGGTAGAGTCG
GTCCGTGAGGAGCGGCTCGGGCAGTTCCCGGAAGTACAGCTTGAGCGTCCCGGCGATGGCGTTGATGTCC
ATGTCACTCAGCATCAGCAGGATGTCCTTGTTATTGGCATCGAAGACGGCCTTGAGCGCCTGGATGTCCG
TGGCCACGCCCGATATCGCGTAGATGCCAACCTCCTCGATACCCCTCTTCTCCACCTCCTCCACACACTG
CCGGACGATGTAGGG
