[The description below was written by a language model from this plasmid's Addgene catalogue record.]
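Description:
EGFP-Abr R683A N795A is a mammalian expression plasmid built on the Clontech pEGFP-C1 backbone (about 4.7 kb without insert). It carries human ABR (active BCR-related, isoform A) fused at its N-terminus to EGFP. It is maintained in E. coli as a high-copy plasmid under kanamycin selection, and the neomycin resistance marker allows G418 selection of transfected mammalian cells. The record does not list individual regulatory elements and no feature table is provided. The pEGFP-C1 family generally drives the EGFP fusion from a CMV immediate-early promoter with an SV40 polyadenylation signal, which fits the EGFP-C and SV40pA-R sequencing primers listed as flanking the insert. The cloning method is recorded as unknown.

ABR is a Rac GTPase-activating protein homologous to BCR. The insert carries two alanine substitutions, R683A and N795A. According to the depositor, these abolish the protein's GTPase-stimulating activity toward GTP-bound Rac. The double mutant was made by further mutagenesis of an existing EGFP-Abr R683A single-mutant plasmid. The construct therefore expresses a fluorescently tagged, catalytically dead form of ABR. It is suited to use as a GAP-deficient control alongside wild-type ABR, making it possible to separate effects that need Rac inactivation from those that come from other parts of the protein. The EGFP tag allows expression and subcellular localization to be followed in live or fixed cells. The associated publication concerns the roles of Abr and Bcr in controlling macrophage functions.
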