Addgene plasmid #36417: EGFP-Abr R683A N795A
Depositing lab: John Groffen & Nora Heisterkamp. Depositing organization: Children's Hospital Los Angeles. Publication: Abr and Bcr, two homologous Rac GTPase-activating proteins, control multiple cellular functions of murine macrophages. Cho YJ, Cunnick JM, Yi SJ, Kaartinen V, Groffen J, Heisterkamp N. Mol Cell Biol. 2007 Feb;27(3):899-911. Epub 2006 Nov 20. 10.1128/MCB.00756-06 PubMed 17116687.
Backbone
  Vector backbone: pEGFP-C1
  Backbone manufacturer: Clontech
  Backbone size w/o insert (bp): 4700
  Vector type: Mammalian Expression
  Selectable markers: Neomycin (select with G418)
Growth in bacteria
  Bacterial resistance: Kanamycin, 50 μg/mL
  Growth temperature: 37°C
  Growth strain: DH5alpha
  Copy number: High Copy
Gene/Insert
  Gene/Insert name: active BCR-related (alt name: ABR isoform A)
  Species: H. sapiens (human)
  Mutation: R683A N795A
  Entrez Gene: ABR (a.k.a. MDB)
  Tag / fusion protein: EGFP (N terminal on insert)
  Cloning method: Unknown
  Sequencing primers: 5′ EGFP-C; 3′ SV40pA-R
Resource information
  A portion of this plasmid was derived from a plasmid made by: Mutagenesis was done on EGFP-Abr R683A obtained from EunJoon Kim, KAIST, Korea
Terms and licenses: Academic/Nonprofit Terms; Industry Terms: Not Available to Industry
Depositor comments: This is the ABR isoform A. The R683A N795A double mutant lacks GTPase activity towards RacGTP. Construct: Young-jin Cho. Also see PMID 20962234.
How to cite: EGFP-Abr R683A N795A was a gift from John Groffen & Nora Heisterkamp (Addgene plasmid # 36417 ; http://n2t.net/addgene:36417 ; RRID:Addgene_36417)
